LOCUS       Exported 9724 bp ds-DNA circular SYN 13-MAY-2021
DEFINITION  Lentiviral expression of PTEN S170N.
ACCESSION   .
VERSION     .
KEYWORDS    pHAGE-PTEN-S170N
SOURCE      synthetic DNA construct
  ORGANISM  synthetic DNA construct
REFERENCE   1 (bases 1 to 9724)
  AUTHORS   Ng PK, Li J, Jeong KJ, Shao S, Chen H, Tsang YH, Sengupta S, Wang Z,
            Bhavana VH, Tran R, Soewito S, Minussi DC, Moreno D, Kong K,
            Dogruluk T, Lu H, Gao J, Tokheim C, Zhou DC, Johnson AM, Zeng J, Ip
            CKM, Ju Z, Wester M, Yu S, Li Y, Vellano CP, Schultz N, Karchin R,
            Ding L, Lu Y, Cheung LWT, Chen K, Shaw KR, Meric-Bernstam F, Scott
            KL, Yi S, Sahni N, Liang H, Mills GB
  TITLE     Systematic Functional Annotation of Somatic Mutations in Cancer.
  JOURNAL   Cancer Cell. 2018 Mar 12;33(3):450-462.e10. doi:
            10.1016/j.ccell.2018.01.021.
  PUBMED    29533785
REFERENCE   2 (bases 1 to 9724)
  AUTHORS   .
  TITLE     Direct Submission
  JOURNAL   Exported May 13, 2021 from SnapGene Server 1.1.58
            http://www.snapgene.com
FEATURES             Location/Qualifiers
     source          1..9724
                     /organism="synthetic DNA construct"
                     /mol_type="other DNA"
     LTR             1..634
                     /label=3' LTR
                     /note="3' long terminal repeat (LTR) from HIV-1"
     misc_feature    681..806
                     /label=HIV-1 Psi
                     /note="packaging signal of human immunodeficiency virus
                     type 1"
     misc_feature    1303..1536
                     /label=RRE
                     /note="The Rev response element (RRE) of HIV-1 allows for
                     Rev-dependent mRNA export from the nucleus to the
                     cytoplasm."
     CDS             1721..1765
                     /codon_start=1
                     /product="antigenic peptide corresponding to amino acids
                     655 to 669 of the HIV envelope protein gp41 (Lutje Hulsik
                     et al., 2013)"
                     /label=gp41 peptide
                     /note="recognized by the 2H10 single-chain llama nanobody"
                     /translation="KNEQELLELDKWASL"
     misc_feature    2058..2175
                     /label=cPPT/CTS
                     /note="central polypurine tract and central termination
                     sequence of HIV-1"
     promoter        2223..3401
                     /label=EF-1-alpha promoter
                     /note="strong constitutive promoter for human elongation
                     factor EF-1-alpha"
     intron          2454..3392
                     /label=EF-1-alpha intron A
                     /note="intron upstream of the start codon of human
                     EF-1-alpha"
     primer_bind     3349..3369
                     /label=EF1a-F
                     /note="Human elongation factor-1a promoter, forward primer"
     protein_bind    3421..3445
                     /gene="mutant version of attB"
                     /label=attB1
                     /bound_moiety="BP Clonase(TM)"
                     /note="recombination site for the Gateway(R) BP reaction"
     protein_bind    complement(4661..4685)
                     /gene="mutant version of attB"
                     /label=attB2
                     /bound_moiety="BP Clonase(TM)"
                     /note="recombination site for the Gateway(R) BP reaction"
     CDS             4738..4779
                     /codon_start=1
                     /product="epitope tag from simian virus 5"
                     /label=V5 tag
                     /translation="GKPIPNPLLGLDST"
     misc_feature    4800..5367
                     /label=IRES
                     /note="internal ribosome entry site (IRES) of the
                     encephalomyocarditis virus (EMCV)"
     misc_feature    4817..5369
                     /label=IRES
                     /note="internal ribosome entry site (IRES) of the
                     encephalomyocarditis virus (EMCV)"
     primer_bind     complement(4961..4978)
                     /label=IRES reverse
                     /note="IRES internal ribosome entry site, reverse primer.
                     Also called pCDH-rev"
     primer_bind     5188..5207
                     /label=IRES-F
                     /note="IRES internal ribosome entry site, forward primer"
     CDS             5381..6100
                     /codon_start=1
                     /product="the original enhanced GFP (Yang et al., 1996)"
                     /label=EGFP
                     /note="mammalian codon-optimized"
                     /translation="MVSKGEELFTGVVPILVELDGDVNGHKFSVSGEGEGDATYGKLTL
                     KFICTTGKLPVPWPTLVTTLTYGVQCFSRYPDHMKQHDFFKSAMPEGYVQERTIFFKDD
                     GNYKTRAEVKFEGDTLVNRIELKGIDFKEDGNILGHKLEYNYNSHNVYIMADKQKNGIK
                     VNFKIRHNIEDGSVQLADHYQQNTPIGDGPVLLPDNHYLSTQSALSKDPNEKRDHMVLL
                     EFVTAAGITLGMDELYK"
     CDS             5381..6097
                     /codon_start=1
                     /product="enhanced GFP"
                     /label=EGFP
                     /translation="MVSKGEELFTGVVPILVELDGDVNGHKFSVSGEGEGDATYGKLTL
                     KFICTTGKLPVPWPTLVTTLTYGVQCFSRYPDHMKQHDFFKSAMPEGYVQERTIFFKDD
                     GNYKTRAEVKFEGDTLVNRIELKGIDFKEDGNILGHKLEYNYNSHNVYIMADKQKNGIK
                     VNFKIRHNIEDGSVQLADHYQQNTPIGDGPVLLPDNHYLSTQSALSKDPNEKRDHMVLL
                     EFVTAAGITLGMDELYK"
     primer_bind     complement(5426..5447)
                     /label=EGFP-N
                     /note="EGFP, reverse primer"
     primer_bind     complement(5687..5706)
                     /label=EXFP-R
                     /note="For distinguishing EGFP variants, reverse primer"
     primer_bind     6034..6055
                     /label=EGFP-C
                     /note="EGFP, forward primer"
     misc_feature    6114..6702
                     /label=WPRE
                     /note="woodchuck hepatitis virus posttranscriptional
                     regulatory element"
     primer_bind     complement(6167..6187)
                     /label=WPRE-R
                     /note="WPRE, reverse primer"
     CDS             complement(6585..6596)
                     /codon_start=1
                     /product="Factor Xa recognition and cleavage site"
                     /label=Factor Xa site
                     /translation="IEGR"
     LTR             6777..7010
                     /label=3' LTR (Delta-U3)
                     /note="self-inactivating 3' long terminal repeat (LTR) from
                     HIV-1"
     primer_bind     complement(7129..7147)
                     /label=pBRforEco
                     /note="pBR322 vectors, upsteam of EcoRI site, forward
                     primer"
     promoter        7215..7319
                     /gene="bla"
                     /label=AmpR promoter
     CDS             7320..8180
                     /codon_start=1
                     /gene="bla"
                     /product="beta-lactamase"
                     /label=AmpR
                     /note="confers resistance to ampicillin, carbenicillin, and
                     related antibiotics"
                     /translation="MSIQHFRVALIPFFAAFCLPVFAHPETLVKVKDAEDQLGARVGYI
                     ELDLNSGKILESFRPEERFPMMSTFKVLLCGAVLSRVDAGQEQLGRRIHYSQNDLVEYS
                     PVTEKHLTDGMTVRELCSAAITMSDNTAANLLLTTIGGPKELTAFLHNMGDHVTRLDRW
                     EPELNEAIPNDERDTTMPVAMATTLRKLLTGELLTLASRQQLIDWMEADKVAGPLLRSA
                     LPAGWFIADKSGAGERGSRGIIAALGPDGKPSRIVVIYTTGSQATMDERNRQIAEIGAS
                     LIKHW"
     primer_bind     complement(7538..7557)
                     /label=Amp-R
                     /note="Ampicillin resistance gene, reverse primer"
     rep_origin      8351..8939
                     /direction=RIGHT
                     /label=ori
                     /note="high-copy-number ColE1/pMB1/pBR322/pUC origin of
                     replication"
     primer_bind     8840..8859
                     /label=pBR322ori-F
                     /note="pBR322 origin, forward primer"
     primer_bind     9093..9110
                     /label=L4440
                     /note="L4440 vector, forward primer"
     primer_bind     9202..9221
                     /label=SV40pro-F
                     /note="SV40 promoter/origin, forward primer"
     protein_bind    9350..9371
                     /label=CAP binding site
                     /bound_moiety="E. coli catabolite activator protein"
                     /note="CAP binding activates transcription in the presence
                     of cAMP."
     promoter        9386..9416
                     /label=lac promoter
                     /note="promoter for the E. coli lac operon"
     protein_bind    9424..9440
                     /label=lac operator
                     /bound_moiety="lac repressor encoded by lacI"
                     /note="The lac repressor binds to the lac operator to
                     inhibit transcription in E. coli. This inhibition can be
                     relieved by adding lactose or
                     isopropyl-beta-D-thiogalactopyranoside (IPTG)."
     primer_bind     9429..9451
                     /label=M13/pUC Reverse
                     /note="In lacZ gene"
     primer_bind     9448..9464
                     /label=M13 rev
                     /note="common sequencing primer, one of multiple similar
                     variants"
     primer_bind     9448..9464
                     /label=M13 Reverse
                     /note="In lacZ gene. Also called M13-rev"
     primer_bind     9514..9533
                     /label=EBV-rev
                     /note="SV40 polyA terminator, reverse primer"
ORIGIN
        1 tggaagggct aattcactcc caaagaagac aagatatcct tgatctgtgg atctaccaca
       61 cacaaggcta cttccctgat tagcagaact acacaccagg gccaggggtc agatatccac
      121 tgacctttgg atggtgctac aagctagtac cagttgagcc agataaggta gaagaggcca
      181 ataaaggaga gaacaccagc ttgttacacc ctgtgagcct gcatgggatg gatgacccgg
      241 agagagaagt gttagagtgg aggtttgaca gccgcctagc atttcatcac gtggcccgag
      301 agctgcatcc ggagtacttc aagaactgct gatatcgagc ttgctacaag ggactttccg
      361 ctggggactt tccagggagg cgtggcctgg gcgggactgg ggagtggcga gccctcagat
      421 cctgcatata agcagctgct ttttgcctgt actgggtctc tctggttaga ccagatctga
      481 gcctgggagc tctctggcta actagggaac ccactgctta agcctcaata aagcttgcct
      541 tgagtgcttc aagtagtgtg tgcccgtctg ttgtgtgact ctggtaacta gagatccctc
      601 agaccctttt agtcagtgtg gaaaatctct agcagtggcg cccgaacagg gacttgaaag
      661 cgaaagggaa accagaggag ctctctcgac gcaggactcg gcttgctgaa gcgcgcacgg
      721 caagaggcga ggggcggcga ctggtgagta cgccaaaaat tttgactagc ggaggctaga
      781 aggagagaga tgggtgcgag agcgtcagta ttaagcgggg gagaattaga tcgcgatggg
      841 aaaaaattcg gttaaggcca gggggaaaga aaaaatataa attaaaacat atagtatggg
      901 caagcaggga gctagaacga ttcgcagtta atcctggcct gttagaaaca tcagaaggct
      961 gtagacaaat actgggacag ctacaaccat cccttcagac aggatcagaa gaacttagat
     1021 cattatataa tacagtagca accctctatt gtgtgcatca aaggatagag ataaaagaca
     1081 ccaaggaagc tttagacaag atagaggaag agcaaaacaa aagtaagacc accgcacagc
     1141 aagcggccgg ccgctgatct tcagacctgg aggaggagat atgagggaca attggagaag
     1201 tgaattatat aaatataaag tagtaaaaat tgaaccatta ggagtagcac ccaccaaggc
     1261 aaagagaaga gtggtgcaga gagaaaaaag agcagtggga ataggagctt tgttccttgg
     1321 gttcttggga gcagcaggaa gcactatggg cgcagcgtca atgacgctga cggtacaggc
     1381 cagacaatta ttgtctggta tagtgcagca gcagaacaat ttgctgaggg ctattgaggc
     1441 gcaacagcat ctgttgcaac tcacagtctg gggcatcaag cagctccagg caagaatcct
     1501 ggctgtggaa agatacctaa aggatcaaca gctcctgggg atttggggtt gctctggaaa
     1561 actcatttgc accactgctg tgccttggaa tgctagttgg agtaataaat ctctggaaca
     1621 gatttggaat cacacgacct ggatggagtg ggacagagaa attaacaatt acacaagctt
     1681 aatacactcc ttaattgaag aatcgcaaaa ccagcaagaa aagaatgaac aagaattatt
     1741 ggaattagat aaatgggcaa gtttgtggaa ttggtttaac ataacaaatt ggctgtggta
     1801 tataaaatta ttcataatga tagtaggagg cttggtaggt ttaagaatag tttttgctgt
     1861 actttctata gtgaatagag ttaggcaggg atattcacca ttatcgtttc agacccacct
     1921 cccaaccccg aggggacccg acaggcccga aggaatagaa gaagaaggtg gagagagaga
     1981 cagagacaga tccattcgat tagtgaacgg atctcgacgg tatcgccgaa ttcacaaatg
     2041 gcagtattca tccacaattt taaaagaaaa ggggggattg gggggtacag tgcaggggaa
     2101 agaatagtag acataatagc aacagacata caaactaaag aattacaaaa acaaattaca
     2161 aaaattcaaa attttcgggt ttattacagg gacagcagag atccagtttg gactagtcgt
     2221 gaggctccgg tgcccgtcag tgggcagagc gcacatcgcc cacagtcccc gagaagttgg
     2281 ggggaggggt cggcaattga accggtgcct agagaaggtg gcgcggggta aactgggaaa
     2341 gtgatgtcgt gtactggctc cgcctttttc ccgagggtgg gggagaaccg tatataagtg
     2401 cagtagtcgc cgtgaacgtt ctttttcgca acgggtttgc cgccagaaca caggtaagtg
     2461 ccgtgtgtgg ttcccgcggg cctggcctct ttacgggtta tggcccttgc gtgccttgaa
     2521 ttacttccac ctggctgcag tacgtgattc ttgatcccga gcttcgggtt ggaagtgggt
     2581 gggagagttc gaggccttgc gcttaaggag ccccttcgcc tcgtgcttga gttgaggcct
     2641 ggcctgggcg ctggggccgc cgcgtgcgaa tctggtggca ccttcgcgcc tgtctcgctg
     2701 ctttcgataa gtctctagcc atttaaaatt tttgatgacc tgctgcgacg ctttttttct
     2761 ggcaagatag tcttgtaaat gcgggccaag atctgcacac tggtatttcg gtttttgggg
     2821 ccgcgggcgg cgacggggcc cgtgcgtccc agcgcacatg ttcggcgagg cggggcctgc
     2881 gagcgcggcc accgagaatc ggacgggggt agtctcaagc tggccggcct gctctggtgc
     2941 ctggcctcgc gccgccgtgt atcgccccgc cctgggcggc aaggctggcc cggtcggcac
     3001 cagttgcgtg agcggaaaga tggccgcttc ccggccctgc tgcagggagc tcaaaatgga
     3061 ggacgcggcg ctcgggagag cgggcgggtg agtcacccac acaaaggaaa agggcctttc
     3121 cgtcctcagc cgtcgcttca tgtgactcca cggagtaccg ggcgccgtcc aggcacctcg
     3181 attagttctc gagcttttgg agtacgtcgt ctttaggttg gggggagggg ttttatgcga
     3241 tggagtttcc ccacactgag tgggtggaga ctgaagttag gccagcttgg cacttgatgt
     3301 aattctcctt ggaatttgcc ctttttgagt ttggatcttg gttcattctc aagcctcaga
     3361 cagtggttca aagttttttt cttccatttc aggtgtcgtg aagcggccct gcagatatca
     3421 acaagtttgt acaaaaaagc aggcaccatg acagccatca tcaaagagat cgttagcaga
     3481 aacaaaagga gatatcaaga ggatggattc gacttagact tgacctatat ttatccaaac
     3541 attattgcta tgggatttcc tgcagaaaga cttgaaggcg tatacaggaa caatattgat
     3601 gatgtagtaa ggtttttgga ttcaaagcat aaaaaccatt acaagatata caatctttgt
     3661 gctgaaagac attatgacac cgccaaattt aattgcagag ttgcacaata tccttttgaa
     3721 gaccataacc caccacagct agaacttatc aaaccctttt gtgaagatct tgaccaatgg
     3781 ctaagtgaag atgacaatca tgttgcagca attcactgta aagctggaaa gggacgaact
     3841 ggtgtaatga tatgtgcata tttattacat cggggcaaat ttttaaaggc acaagaggcc
     3901 ctagatttct atggggaagt aaggaccaga gacaaaaagg gagtaactat tcccaatcag
     3961 aggcgctatg tgtattatta tagctacctg ttaaagaatc atctggatta tagaccagtg
     4021 gcactgttgt ttcacaagat gatgtttgaa actattccaa tgttcagtgg cggaacttgc
     4081 aatcctcagt ttgtggtctg ccagctaaag gtgaagatat attcctccaa ttcaggaccc
     4141 acacgacggg aagacaagtt catgtacttt gagttccctc agccgttacc tgtgtgtggt
     4201 gatatcaaag tagagttctt ccacaaacag aacaagatgc taaaaaagga caaaatgttt
     4261 cacttttggg taaatacatt cttcatacca ggaccagagg aaacctcaga aaaagtagaa
     4321 aatggaagtc tatgtgatca agaaatcgat agcatttgca gtatagagcg tgcagataat
     4381 gacaaggaat atctagtact tactttaaca aaaaatgatc ttgacaaagc aaataaagac
     4441 aaagccaacc gatacttttc tccaaatttt aaggtgaagc tgtacttcac aaaaacagta
     4501 gaggagccgt caaatccaga ggctagcagt tcaacttctg taacaccaga tgttagtgac
     4561 aatgaacctg atcattatag atattctgac accactgact ctgatccaga gaatgaacct
     4621 tttgatgaag atcagcatac acaaattaca aaagtctaga acccagcttt cttgtacaaa
     4681 gtggttgata tccagcacag tggcggccgc tcgagtctag agggcccgcg gttcgaaggt
     4741 aagcctatcc ctaaccctct cctcggtctc gattctacgc gtaccggtta gtaatgagat
     4801 ccctcccccc cccctaacgt tactggccga agccgcttgg aataaggccg gtgtgcgttt
     4861 gtctatatgt tattttccac catattgccg tcttttggca atgtgagggc ccggaaacct
     4921 ggccctgtct tcttgacgag cattcctagg ggtctttccc ctctcgccaa aggaatgcaa
     4981 ggtctgttga atgtcgtgaa ggaagcagtt cctctggaag cttcttgaag acaaacaacg
     5041 tctgtagcga ccctttgcag gcagcggaac cccccacctg gcgacaggtg cctctgcggc
     5101 caaaagccac gtgtataaga tacacctgca aaggcggcac aaccccagtg ccacgttgtg
     5161 agttggatag ttgtggaaag agtcaaatgg ctctcctcaa gcgtattcaa caaggggctg
     5221 aaggatgccc agaaggtacc ccattgtatg ggatctgatc tggggcctcg gtgcacatgc
     5281 tttacatgtg tttagtcgag gttaaaaaaa cgtctaggcc ccccgaacca cggggacgtg
     5341 gttttccttt gaaaaacacg atgataatat ggccacacat atggtgagca agggcgagga
     5401 gctgttcacc ggggtggtgc ccatcctggt cgagctggac ggcgacgtaa acggccacaa
     5461 gttcagcgtg tccggcgagg gcgagggcga tgccacctac ggcaagctga ccctgaagtt
     5521 catctgcacc accggcaagc tgcccgtgcc ctggcccacc ctcgtgacca ccctgaccta
     5581 cggcgtgcag tgcttcagcc gctaccccga ccacatgaag cagcacgact tcttcaagtc
     5641 cgccatgccc gaaggctacg tccaggagcg caccatcttc ttcaaggacg acggcaacta
     5701 caagacccgc gccgaggtga agttcgaggg cgacaccctg gtgaaccgca tcgagctgaa
     5761 gggcatcgac ttcaaggagg acggcaacat cctggggcac aagctggagt acaactacaa
     5821 cagccacaac gtctatatca tggccgacaa gcagaagaac ggcatcaagg tgaacttcaa
     5881 gatccgccac aacatcgagg acggcagcgt gcagctcgcc gaccactacc agcagaacac
     5941 ccccatcggc gacggccccg tgctgctgcc cgacaaccac tacctgagca cccagtccgc
     6001 cctgagcaaa gaccccaacg agaagcgcga tcacatggtc ctgctggagt tcgtgaccgc
     6061 cgccgggatc actctcggca tggacgagct gtacaagtaa atcgatagat cctaatcaac
     6121 ctctggatta caaaatttgt gaaagattga ctggtattct taactatgtt gctcctttta
     6181 cgctatgtgg atacgctgct ttaatgcctt tgtatcatgc tattgcttcc cgtatggctt
     6241 tcattttctc ctccttgtat aaatcctggt tgctgtctct ttatgaggag ttgtggcccg
     6301 ttgtcaggca acgtggcgtg gtgtgcactg tgtttgctga cgcaaccccc actggttggg
     6361 gcattgccac cacctgtcag ctcctttccg ggactttcgc tttccccctc cctattgcca
     6421 cggcggaact catcgccgcc tgccttgccc gctgctggac aggggctcgg ctgttgggca
     6481 ctgacaattc cgtggtgttg tcggggaaat catcgtcctt tccttggctg ctcgcctgtg
     6541 ttgccacctg gattctgcgc gggacgtcct tctgctacgt cccttcggcc ctcaatccag
     6601 cggaccttcc ttcccgcggc ctgctgccgg ctctgcggcc tcttccgcgt cttcgccttc
     6661 gccctcagac gagtcggatc tccctttggg ccgcctcccc gcctgagatc ctttaagacc
     6721 aatgacttac aaggcagctg tagatcttag ccacttttta aaagaaaagg ggggactgga
     6781 agggctaatt cactcccaac gaagacaaga tctgcttttt gcttgtactg ggtctctctg
     6841 gttagaccag atctgagcct gggagctctc tggctaacta gggaacccac tgcttaagcc
     6901 tcaataaagc ttgccttgag tgcttcaagt agtgtgtgcc cgtctgttgt gtgactctgg
     6961 taactagaga tccctcagac ccttttagtc agtgtggaaa atctctagca gtagtagttc
     7021 atgtcatctt attattcagt atttataact tgcaaagaaa tgaatatcag agagtgagag
     7081 gcccgggtta attaaggaaa gggctagatc attcttgaag acgaaagggc ctcgtgatac
     7141 gcctattttt ataggttaat gtcatgataa taatggtttc ttagacgtca ggtggcactt
     7201 ttcggggaaa tgtgcgcgga acccctattt gtttattttt ctaaatacat tcaaatatgt
     7261 atccgctcat gagacaataa ccctgataaa tgcttcaata atattgaaaa aggaagagta
     7321 tgagtattca acatttccgt gtcgccctta ttcccttttt tgcggcattt tgccttcctg
     7381 tttttgctca cccagaaacg ctggtgaaag taaaagatgc tgaagatcag ttgggtgcac
     7441 gagtgggtta catcgaactg gatctcaaca gcggtaagat ccttgagagt tttcgccccg
     7501 aagaacgttt tccaatgatg agcactttta aagttctgct atgtggcgcg gtattatccc
     7561 gtgttgacgc cgggcaagag caactcggtc gccgcataca ctattctcag aatgacttgg
     7621 ttgagtactc accagtcaca gaaaagcatc ttacggatgg catgacagta agagaattat
     7681 gcagtgctgc cataaccatg agtgataaca ctgcggccaa cttacttctg acaacgatcg
     7741 gaggaccgaa ggagctaacc gcttttttgc acaacatggg ggatcatgta actcgccttg
     7801 atcgttggga accggagctg aatgaagcca taccaaacga cgagcgtgac accacgatgc
     7861 ctgtagcaat ggcaacaacg ttgcgcaaac tattaactgg cgaactactt actctagctt
     7921 cccggcaaca attaatagac tggatggagg cggataaagt tgcaggacca cttctgcgct
     7981 cggcccttcc ggctggctgg tttattgctg ataaatctgg agccggtgag cgtgggtctc
     8041 gcggtatcat tgcagcactg gggccagatg gtaagccctc ccgtatcgta gttatctaca
     8101 cgacggggag tcaggcaact atggatgaac gaaatagaca gatcgctgag ataggtgcct
     8161 cactgattaa gcattggtaa ctgtcagacc aagtttactc atatatactt tagattgatt
     8221 taaaacttca tttttaattt aaaaggatct aggtgaagat cctttttgat aatctcatga
     8281 ccaaaatccc ttaacgtgag ttttcgttcc actgagcgtc agaccccgta gaaaagatca
     8341 aaggatcttc ttgagatcct ttttttctgc gcgtaatctg ctgcttgcaa acaaaaaaac
     8401 caccgctacc agcggtggtt tgtttgccgg atcaagagct accaactctt tttccgaagg
     8461 taactggctt cagcagagcg cagataccaa atactgttct tctagtgtag ccgtagttag
     8521 gccaccactt caagaactct gtagcaccgc ctacatacct cgctctgcta atcctgttac
     8581 cagtggctgc tgccagtggc gataagtcgt gtcttaccgg gttggactca agacgatagt
     8641 taccggataa ggcgcagcgg tcgggctgaa cggggggttc gtgcacacag cccagcttgg
     8701 agcgaacgac ctacaccgaa ctgagatacc tacagcgtga gctatgagaa agcgccacgc
     8761 ttcccgaagg gagaaaggcg gacaggtatc cggtaagcgg cagggtcgga acaggagagc
     8821 gcacgaggga gcttccaggg ggaaacgcct ggtatcttta tagtcctgtc gggtttcgcc
     8881 acctctgact tgagcgtcga tttttgtgat gctcgtcagg ggggcggagc ctatggaaaa
     8941 acgccagcaa cgcggccttt ttacggttcc tggccttttg ctggcctttt gctcacatgt
     9001 tctttcctgc gttatcccct gattctgtgg ataaccgtat taccgccttt gagtgagctg
     9061 ataccgctcg ccgcagccga acgaccgagc gcagcgagtc agtgagcgag gaagcggaag
     9121 agcgcccaat acgcaaaccg cctctccccg cgcgttggcc gattcattaa tgcagcaagc
     9181 tcatggctga ctaatttttt ttatttatgc agaggccgag gccgcctcgg cctctgagct
     9241 attccagaag tagtgaggag gcttttttgg aggcctaggc ttttgcaaaa agctccccgt
     9301 ggcacgacag gtttcccgac tggaaagcgg gcagtgagcg caacgcaatt aatgtgagtt
     9361 agctcactca ttaggcaccc caggctttac actttatgct tccggctcgt atgttgtgtg
     9421 gaattgtgag cggataacaa tttcacacag gaaacagcta tgacatgatt acgaatttca
     9481 caaataaagc atttttttca ctgcattcta gttgtggttt gtccaaactc atcaatgtat
     9541 cttatcatgt ctggatcaac tggataactc aagctaacca aaatcatccc aaacttccca
     9601 ccccataccc tattaccact gccaattacc tgtggtttca tttactctaa acctgtgatt
     9661 cctctgaatt attttcattt taaagaaatt gtatttgtta aatatgtact acaaacttag
     9721 tagt
//
