[The description below was written by a language model from this plasmid's Addgene catalogue record and the feature table of its GenBank file.]
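Description:
pHAGE-PTEN-S170N is a 9.7 kb HIV-1-based lentiviral expression plasmid built on the pHAGE backbone and carrying human PTEN with the S170N point mutation. It is maintained in E. coli through a high-copy ColE1/pUC-type origin and selected with ampicillin via the beta-lactamase gene. The recombination-tolerant strain listed for growth is typical for LTR-containing vectors. The viral portion includes a full-length LTR at the upstream position (labelled as a 3' LTR by the automated annotation, though it occupies the 5' position), the Psi packaging signal, the Rev response element for Rev-dependent nuclear export of the genomic RNA, and the cPPT/CTS element. Downstream is a U3-deleted, self-inactivating 3' LTR, which limits LTR-driven transcription after integration.

The expression cassette is driven by the strong constitutive human EF-1-alpha promoter, including its first intron. The PTEN open reading frame was introduced by Gateway cloning and lies between the attB1 and attB2 sites, although the insert itself is not annotated as a feature in the table. A V5 epitope tag follows attB2, but the record does not say whether the PTEN coding sequence reads through into it. An EMCV IRES then allows cap-independent translation of EGFP from the same transcript, so transduced cells can be identified or sorted by fluorescence. No mammalian drug-selection marker is annotated. A WPRE after EGFP enhances transcript stability and expression. The associated publication title suggests the plasmid belongs to a systematic effort to functionally annotate somatic cancer mutations, and it is suited to stable expression of this PTEN variant in mammalian cells for comparison with other alleles.
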