Addgene plasmid #116635: pHAGE-PTEN-S170N
Purpose: Lentiviral expression of PTEN S170N
Depositing lab: Gordon Mills & Kenneth Scott. Depositing organization: Baylor College of Medicine. Publication: Systematic Functional Annotation of Somatic Mutations in Cancer. Ng PK, Li J, Jeong KJ, Shao S, Chen H, Tsang YH, Sengupta S, Wang Z, Bhavana VH, Tran R, Soewito S, Minussi DC, Moreno D, Kong K, Dogruluk T, Lu H, Gao J, Tokheim C, Zhou DC, Johnson AM, Zeng J, Ip CKM, Ju Z, Wester M, Yu S, Li Y, Vellano CP, Schultz N, Karchin R, Ding L, Lu Y, Cheung LWT, Chen K, Shaw KR, Meric-Bernstam F, Scott KL, Yi S, Sahni N, Liang H, Mills GB. Cancer Cell. 2018 Mar 12;33(3):450-462.e10. doi: 10.1016/j.ccell.2018.01.021. PubMed 29533785.
Backbone
  Vector backbone: pHAGE
  Vector type: Lentiviral
Growth in bacteria
  Bacterial resistance: Ampicillin, 100 μg/mL
  Growth temperature: 37°C
  Growth strain: Stbl3
  Copy number: High Copy
Gene/Insert
  Gene/Insert name: PTEN
  Species: H. sapiens (human)
  Mutation: S170N
  Entrez Gene: PTEN (a.k.a. 10q23del, BZS, CWS1, DEC, GLM2, MHAM, MMAC1, PTEN1, PTENbeta, PTENgama, TEP1)
  Cloning method: Gateway Cloning
Terms and licenses: Academic/Nonprofit Terms; Industry Terms: Not Available to Industry
How to cite: pHAGE-PTEN-S170N was a gift from Gordon Mills & Kenneth Scott (Addgene plasmid # 116635 ; http://n2t.net/addgene:116635 ; RRID:Addgene_116635)
