>Addgene plasmid #116635 | pHAGE-PTEN-S170N | depositor partial sequence | sequence record 219510 | insert
ATGACAGCCATCATCAAAGAGATCGTTAGCAGAAACAAAAGGAGATATCAAGAGGATGGATTCGACTTAG
ACTTGACCTATATTTATCCAAACATTATTGCTATGGGATTTCCTGCAGAAAGACTTGAAGGCGTATACAG
GAACAATATTGATGATGTAGTAAGGTTTTTGGATTCAAAGCATAAAAACCATTACAAGATATACAATCTT
TGTGCTGAAAGACATTATGACACCGCCAAATTTAATTGCAGAGTTGCACAATATCCTTTTGAAGACCATA
ACCCACCACAGCTAGAACTTATCAAACCCTTTTGTGAAGATCTTGACCAATGGCTAAGTGAAGATGACAA
TCATGTTGCAGCAATTCACTGTAAAGCTGGAAAGGGACGAACTGGTGTAATGATATGTGCATATTTATTA
CATCGGGGCAAATTTTTAAAGGCACAAGAGGCCCTAGATTTCTATGGGGAAGTAAGGACCAGAGACAAAA
AGGGAGTAACTATTCCCAATCAGAGGCGCTATGTGTATTATTATAGCTACCTGTTAAAGAATCATCTGGA
TTATAGACCAGTGGCACTGTTGTTTCACAAGATGATGTTTGAAACTATTCCAATGTTCAGTGGCGGAACT
TGCAATCCTCAGTTTGTGGTCTGCCAGCTAAAGGTGAAGATATATTCCTCCAATTCAGGACCCACACGAC
GGGAAGACAAGTTCATGTACTTTGAGTTCCCTCAGCCGTTACCTGTGTGTGGTGATATCAAAGTAGAGTT
CTTCCACAAACAGAACAAGATGCTAAAAAAGGACAAAATGTTTCACTTTTGGGTAAATACATTCTTCATA
CCAGGACCAGAGGAAACCTCAGAAAAAGTAGAAAATGGAAGTCTATGTGATCAAGAAATCGATAGCATTT
GCAGTATAGAGCGTGCAGATAATGACAAGGAATATCTAGTACTTACTTTAACAAAAAATGATCTTGACAA
AGCAAATAAAGACAAAGCCAACCGATACTTTTCTCCAAATTTTAAGGTGAAGCTGTACTTCACAAAAACA
GTAGAGGAGCCGTCAAATCCAGAGGCTAGCAGTTCAACTTCTGTAACACCAGATGTTAGTGACAATGAAC
CTGATCATTATAGATATTCTGACACCACTGACTCTGATCCAGAGAATGAACCTTTTGATGAAGATCAGCA
TACACAAATTACAAAAGTCTGA
